Addgene plasmid #126196: pBbS20k-RFP
Purpose: Constitutive expression vector for Escherichia coli. BglBrick compatible.
Depositing lab: Nigel Scrutton. Depositing organization: University of Manchester. Publication: SelProm: A Queryable and Predictive Expression Vector Selection Tool for Escherichia coli. Jervis AJ, Carbonell P, Taylor S, Sung R, Dunstan MS, Robinson CJ, Breitling R, Takano E, Scrutton NS. ACS Synth Biol. 2019 Mar 18. doi: 10.1021/acssynbio.8b00399. PubMed 30870592.
Backbone
  Vector backbone: pBb
  Backbone size w/o insert (bp): 3590
  Vector type: Bacterial Expression, Synthetic Biology
Growth in bacteria
  Bacterial resistance: Kanamycin, 50 μg/mL
  Growth temperature: 37°C
  Growth strain: DH5alpha
  Growth instructions: Grow bacterial cultures in 30µM Kanamycin
  Copy number: Low Copy
Gene/Insert
  Gene/Insert name: RFP
  Species: Synthetic
  Insert size (bp): 678
  Promoter: S23200
  Cloning method: Unknown
  Sequencing primers: 5′ CTGCGCCATCAGATCCTTGG
Terms and licenses: Academic/Nonprofit Terms; Industry Terms: Not Available to Industry
Depositor comments: Grow bacterial cultures in 30 micromolar Kanamycin. Cloning method was In-Fusion.
How to cite: pBbS20k-RFP was a gift from Nigel Scrutton (Addgene plasmid # 126196 ; http://n2t.net/addgene:126196 ; RRID:Addgene_126196)
