[The description below was written by a language model from this plasmid's Addgene catalogue record and pLannotate feature annotations shown in this document.]
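Description:
pBbS20k-RFP is a low-copy, constitutive bacterial expression vector for Escherichia coli built on the pBb (BglBrick-compatible) backbone series used in synthetic biology. It replicates from the pSC101 origin, which depends on the plasmid-encoded Rep101 (RepA) protein and accounts for the low copy number listed in the record. Selection is by kanamycin, conferred by the neo/nptII aminoglycoside phosphotransferase gene, which is followed by a lambda t0 terminator. A short fragment annotated as Tn5 transposase next to the resistance gene is most likely residual sequence carried over with the Tn5-derived kanamycin cassette rather than a functional element. The sequenced plasmid is about 4.2 kb, consistent with the stated backbone plus a 678 bp insert.

The payload is a synthetic red fluorescent protein gene, annotated as mRFP1, the monomeric DsRed derivative. The catalogue names the promoter as S23200, while the automated annotation finds a partial match to the constitutive Registry promoter J23119 immediately upstream of the coding sequence. This suggests a related sigma-70 type constitutive promoter, although the record does not define the relationship between the two. No repressor gene or operator is annotated, in keeping with inducer-independent expression. Transcription is stopped by a double terminator made up of rrnB T1 and T7Te, insulating the cassette from the replication and resistance modules.

The plasmid belongs to a set of vectors characterised for a tool that helps select and predict expression vectors for E. coli. Here RFP serves as a fluorescent readout of promoter and copy-number strength. Because the vector is BglBrick compatible, RFP can also act as a placeholder to be exchanged for a gene of interest.
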