Features (pLannotate 1.2.2; 9 found; start..end, strand, type, name):
     12..41      +  promoter       J23119 promoter (fragment): bacterial promoter (Registry of Standard Biological Parts BBa J23119)
     87..764     +  CDS            mRFP1: monomeric derivative of DsRed (Campbell et al., 2002)
    797..868     +  terminator     rrnB T1 terminator: transcription terminator T1 from the E. coli rrnB gene
    884..911     +  terminator     T7Te terminator: phage T7 early transcription terminator
   1442..2392    -  CDS            Rep101: RepA protein needed for replication with the pSC101 origin; rep101
   2440..2662    -  rep_origin     pSC101 ori: low-copy replication origin that requires the Rep101 protein
   3154..3248    -  terminator     lambda t0 terminator: transcription terminator from phage lambda
   3282..4073    -  CDS            neo: KKA2_KLEPN - Also known as kan, nptII. Experimental evidence at protein level: Swiss-Prot protein existence level 1. Resistance to kanamycin, neomycin, paromomycin, ribostamycin, butirosin and gentamicin B. From Klebsiella pneumoniae.
   4105..9       -  CDS            tnpA (fragment) (across the origin): TN5P_ECOLX - Also known as tnp. Experimental evidence at protein level: Swiss-Prot protein existence level 1. Mediates transposition of transposon Tn5 by a 'cut and paste' mechanism. First, the monomeric transposase binds the 19 bp inverted DNA repeats flanking the transposon. Then, dimerization of the DNA- bound transposase creates a synaptic DNA complex. After nicking of the first DNA strand, excision of the transposon proceeds through a series of intermediates. The transposase then mediates the insertion of the transposon at a new site by strand transfer. The activity of the wild- type tran
>Addgene plasmid #126196 | pBbS20k-RFP | addgene full sequence | sequence record 247809 | Addgene NGS Result
GACGTCTTTATAGCTAGCTCAGTCCTAGGTACAATGCTAGCAGGTTTAATCGAATTCAAAAGATCTTTTA
AGAAGGAGATATACATATGGCGAGTAGCGAAGACGTTATCAAAGAGTTCATGCGTTTCAAAGTTCGTATG
GAAGGTTCCGTTAACGGTCACGAGTTCGAAATCGAAGGTGAAGGTGAAGGTCGTCCGTACGAAGGTACCC
AGACCGCTAAACTGAAAGTTACCAAAGGTGGTCCGCTGCCGTTCGCTTGGGACATCCTGTCCCCGCAGTT
CCAGTACGGTTCCAAAGCTTACGTTAAACACCCGGCTGACATCCCGGACTACCTGAAACTGTCCTTCCCG
GAAGGTTTCAAATGGGAACGTGTTATGAACTTCGAAGACGGTGGTGTTGTTACCGTTACCCAGGACTCCT
CCCTGCAAGACGGTGAGTTCATCTACAAAGTTAAACTGCGTGGTACCAACTTCCCGTCCGACGGTCCGGT
TATGCAGAAAAAAACCATGGGTTGGGAAGCTTCCACCGAACGTATGTACCCGGAAGACGGTGCTCTGAAA
GGTGAAATCAAAATGCGTCTGAAACTGAAAGACGGTGGTCACTACGACGCTGAAGTTAAAACCACCTACA
TGGCTAAAAAACCGGTTCAGCTGCCGGGTGCTTACAAAACCGACATCAAACTGGACATCACCTCCCACAA
CGAAGACTACACCATCGTTGAACAGTACGAACGTGCTGAAGGTCGTCACTCCACCGGTGCTTAAGGATCC
AAACTCGAGTAAGGATCTCCAGGCATCAAATAAAACGAAAGGCTCAGTCGAAAGACTGGGCCTTTCGTTT
TATCTGTTGTTTGTCGGTGAACGCTCTCTACTAGAGTCACACTGGCTCACCTTCGGGTGGGCCTTTCTGC
GTTTATACCTAGGGTACGGGTTTTGCTGCCCGCAAACGGGCTGTTCTGGTGTTGCTAGTTTGTTATCAGA
ATCGCAGATCCGGCTTCAGCCGGTTTGCCGGCTGAAAGCGCTATTTCTTCCAGAATTGCCATGATTTTTT
CCCCACGGGAGGCGTCACTGGCTCCCGTGTTGTCGGCAGCTTTGATTCGATAAGCAGCATCGCCTGTTTC
AGGCTGTCTATGTGTGACTGTTGAGCTGTAACAAGTTGTCTCAGGTGTTCAATTTCATGTTCTAGTTGCT
TTGTTTTACTGGTTTCACCTGTTCTATTAGGTGTTACATGCTGTTCATCTGTTACATTGTCGATCTGTTC
ATGGTGAACAGCTTTGAATGCACCAAAAACTCGTAAAAGCTCTGATGTATCTATCTTTTTTACACCGTTT
TCATCTGTGCATATGGACAGTTTTCCCTTTGATATGTAACGGTGAACAGTTGTTCTACTTTTGTTTGTTA
GTCTTGATGCTTCACTGATAGATACAAGAGCCATAAGAACCTCAGATCCTTCCGTATTTAGCCAGTATGT
TCTCTAGTGTGGTTCGTTGTTTTTGCGTGAGCCATGAGAACGAACCATTGAGATCATACTTACTTTGCAT
GTCACTCAAAAATTTTGCCTCAAAACTGGTGAGCTGAATTTTTGCAGTTAAAGCATCGTGTAGTGTTTTT
CTTAGTCCGTTATGTAGGTAGGAATCTGATGTAATGGTTGTTGGTATTTTGTCACCATTCATTTTTATCT
GGTTGTTCTCAAGTTCGGTTACGAGATCCATTTGTCTATCTAGTTCAACTTGGAAAATCAACGTATCAGT
CGGGCGGCCTCGCTTATCAACCACCAATTTCATATTGCTGTAAGTGTTTAAATCTTTACTTATTGGTTTC
AAAACCCATTGGTTAAGCCTTTTAAACTCATGGTAGTTATTTTCAAGCATTAACATGAACTTAAATTCAT
CAAGGCTAATCTCTATATTTGCCTTGTGAGTTTTCTTTTGTGTTAGTTCTTTTAATAACCACTCATAAAT
CCTCATAGAGTATTTGTTTTCAAAAGACTTAACATGTTCCAGATTATATTTTATGAATTTTTTTAACTGG
AAAAGATAAGGCAATATCTCTTCACTAAAAACTAATTCTAATTTTTCGCTTGAGAACTTGGCATAGTTTG
TCCACTGGAAAATCTCAAAGCCTTTAACCAAAGGATTCCTGATTTCCACAGTTCTCGTCATCAGCTCTCT
GGTTGCTTTAGCTAATACACCATAAGCATTTTCCCTACTGATGTTCATCATCTGAGCGTATTGGTTATAA
GTGAACGATACCGTCCGTTCTTTCCTTGTAGGGTTTTCAATCGTGGGGTTGAGTAGTGCCACACAGCATA
AAATTAGCTTGGTTTCATGCTCCGTTAAGTCATAGCGACTAATCGCTAGTTCATTTGCTTTGAAAACAAC
TAATTCAGACATACATCTCAATTGGTCTAGGTGATTTTAATCACTATACCAATTGAGATGGGCTAGTCAA
TGATAATTACTAGTCCTTTTCCCGGGTGATCTGGGTATCTGTAAATTCTGCTAGACCTTTGCTGGAAAAC
TTGTAAATTCTGCTAGACCCTCTGTAAATTCCGCTAGACCTTTGTGTGTTTTTTTTGTTTATATTCAAGT
GGTTATAATTTATAGAATAAAGAAAGAATAAAAAAAGATAAAAAGAATAGATCCCAGCCCTGTGTATAAC
TCACTACTTTAGTCAGTTCCGCAGTATTACAAAAGGATGTCGCAAACGCTGTTTGCTCCTCTACAAAACA
GACCTTAAAACCCTAAAGGCTTAAGTAGCACCCTCGCAAGCTCGGGCAAATCGCTGAATATTCCTTTTGT
CTCCGACCATCAGGCACCTGAGTCGCTGTCTTTTTCGTGACATTCAGTTCGCTGCGCTCACGGCTCTGGC
AGTGAATGGGGGTAAATGGCACTACAGGCGCCTTTTATGGATTCATGCAAGGAAACTACCCATAATACAA
GAAAAGCCCGTCACGGGCTTCTCAGGGCGTTTTATGGCGGGTCTGCTATGTGGTGCTATCTGACTTTTTG
CTGTTCAGCAGTTCCTGCCCTCTGATTTTCCAGTCTGACCACTTCGGATTATCCCGTGACAGGTCATTCA
GACTGGCTAATGCACCCAGTAAGGCAGCGGTATCATCAACAGGCTTACCCGTCTTACTGTCCCTAGTGCT
TGGATTCTCACCAATAAAAAACGCCCGGCGGCAACCGAGCGTTCTGAACAAATCCAGATGGAGTTCTGAG
GTCATTACTGGATCTATCAACAGGAGTCCAAGCGAGCTCTCGAACCCCAGAGTCCCGCTCAGAAGAACTC
GTCAAGAAGGCGATAGAAGGCGATGCGCTGCGAATCGGGAGCGGCGATACCGTAAAGCACGAGGAAGCGG
TCAGCCCATTCGCCGCCAAGCTCTTCAGCAATATCACGGGTAGCCAACGCTATGTCCTGATAGCGGTCCG
CCACACCCAGCCGGCCACAGTCGATGAATCCAGAAAAGCGGCCATTTTCCACCATGATATTCGGCAAGCA
GGCATCGCCATGGGTCACGACGAGATCCTCGCCGTCGGGCATGCGCGCCTTGAGCCTGGCGAACAGTTCG
GCTGGCGCGAGCCCCTGATGCTCTTCGTCCAGATCATCCTGATCGACAAGACCGGCTTCCATCCGAGTAC
GTGCTCGCTCGATGCGATGTTTCGCTTGGTGGTCGAATGGGCAGGTAGCCGGATCAAGCGTATGCAGCCG
CCGCATTGCATCAGCCATGATGGATACTTTCTCGGCAGGAGCAAGGTGAGATGACAGGAGATCCTGCCCC
GGCACTTCGCCCAATAGCAGCCAGTCCCTTCCCGCTTCAGTGACAACGTCGAGCACAGCTGCGCAAGGAA
CGCCCGTCGTGGCCAGCCACGATAGCCGCGCTGCCTCGTCCTGCAGTTCATTCAGGGCACCGGACAGGTC
GGTCTTGACAAAAAGAACCGGGCGCCCCTGCGCTGACAGCCGGAACACGGCGGCATCAGAGCAGCCGATT
GTCTGTTGTGCCCAGTCATAGCCGAATAGCCTCTCCACCCAAGCGGCCGGAGAACCTGCGTGCAATCCAT
CTTGTTCAATCATGCGAAACGATCCTCATCCTGTCTCTTGATCAGATCATGATCCCCTGCGCCATCAGAT
CCTTGGCGGCAAGAAAGCCATCCAGTTTACTTTGCAGGGCTTCCCAACCTTACCAGAGGGCGCCCCAGCT
GGCAATTCC
